>Addgene plasmid #84088 | pFGC5941-PacI-ath-STTM162 | addgene full sequence | sequence record 166822 | Addgene NGS Result
TGAGACTTTTCAACAAAGGGTAATTTCGGGAAACCTCCTCGGATTCCATTGCCCAGCTATCTGTCACCTC
ATCGAAAGGACAGTAGAAAAGGAAGGTGGCTCCTACAAATGCCATCATTGCGATAAAGGAAAGGCTATCA
TTCAAGATGCCTCTGCCGACAGTGGTCCCAAAGATGGACCCCCACCCACGAGGAGCATCGTGGAAAAAGA
AGACGTTCCAACCACGTCTTCAAAGCAAGTGGATTGATGTGACATCTCCACTGACATAAGGGATGACGCA
CAACCCCACTATCCTTCGCAAGACCCTTCCTCTATATAAGGAAGTTCATTTCATTTGGAGAGGACAGTCC
AAGCTTCTGGATGCAGACTAGGTTTATCGAGTTGTTGTTGTTATGGTCTAATTTAAATATGGTCTAAAGA
AGAAGAATCTGGATGCAGACTAGGCTTATCGAGAATTCGGTACGCTGAAATCACCAGTCTCTCTCTACAA
ATCTATCTCTCTCTATTTTCTCCATAAATAATGTGTGAGTAGTTTCCCGATAAGGGAAATTAGGGTTCTT
ATAGGGTTTCGCTCATGTGTTGAGCATATAAGAAACCCTTAGTATGTATTTGTATTTGTAAAATACTTCT
ATCAATAAAATTTCTAATTCCTAAAACCAAAATCCAGTACTAAAATCCAGATCTCCTAAAGTCCCTATAG
ATCTTTGTCGTGAATATAAACCAGACACGAGACGACTAGACCTGGAGCCCAGACGCCGTTCGAAGCTAGA
AGTACCGCTTAGGCAGGAGGCCGTTAGGGAAAAGATGCTAAGGCAGGGTTGGTTACGTTGACTCCCCCGT
AGGTTTGGTTTAAATATGATGAAGTGGACGGAAGGAAGGAGGAAGACAAGGAAGGATAAGGTTGCAGGCC
CTGTGCAAGGTAAGAAGATGGAAATTTGATAGAGGTACGCTACTATACTTATACTATACGCTAAGGGAAT
GATTGTATTTATACCCTATACCCCCTAATAACCCCTTATCAATTTAAGAAATAATCCGCATAAGCCCCCG
CTTAAAAATTGGTATCAGAGCCATGAATAGGTCTATGACCAAAACTCAAGAGGATAAAACCTCACCAAAA
TACGAAAGAGTCCTTAACTCTAAAGATAAAAGATCTTTCAAGATCAAAACTAGTTCCCTCACACCGGTGA
CGGGGATCGCATGCGACCTCTAGACCATCACATTGGAGCTTCAGCTGCTCGAGTTCTATAGTGTCACCTA
AATCGTATGTGTATGATACATAAGGTTATGTATTAATTGTAGCCGCGTTCTTACGTCGACGTACCAATTA
CGCCCCGCCCTGTCACTCATCGCAGTACTGTTGTAATTCATTAAGCATTCTGCCGACATGGAAGCCATCA
CAAACGGCATGATGAACCTGAATCGCCAGCGGCATCAGCACCTTGTCGCCTTGCGTATAATATTTGCCCA
TGGTGAAAACGGGGGCGAAGAAGTTGTCCATATTGGCCACGTTTAAATCAAAACTGGTGAAACTCACCCA
GGGATTGGCTGAGACGAAAAACATATTCTCAATAAACCCTTTAGGGAAATAGGCCAGGTTTTCACCGTAA
CACGCCACATCTTGCGAATATATGTGTAGAAACTGCCGGAAATCGTCGTGGTATTCACTCCAGAGCGATG
AAAACGTTTCAGTTTGCTCATGGAAAACGGTGTAACAAGGGTGAACACTATCCCATATTACCAGCTCACC
GTCTTTCATTGCCATACGGAACTCCGGATGAGCATTCATCAGGCGGGCAAGAATGTGAATAAAGGCCGGA
TAAAACTTGTGCTTATTTTTCTTTACGGTCTTTAAAAAGGCCGTAATATCCAGCTGAACGGTCTGGTTAT
AGGTACATTGAGCAACTGACTGAAATGCCTCAAAATGTTCTTTACGATGCCATTGGGATATATCAACGGT
GGTATATCCAGTGATTTCTTTCTCCATTTTAGCTTCCTTAGCTCCTGAAAATCTCGATAACTCATTAAAG
CTTATCGATGATAAGCTGTCAAACATGAGAATTTAGCCCGCCTAATGAGCGGGCTTTTTGTTGTGATCCG
CGTTGCTGGCGTTTTTCCATAGGCTCCGCCCCCCTGACGAGCATCACAAAAATCGACGCTCAAGTCAGAG
GTGGCGAAACCCGACAGGACTATAAAGATACCAGGCGTTTCCCCCCTGGAAGCTCCCTCGTGCGCTCTCC
TGTTCCGACCCTGCCGCTTACCGGATACCTGTCCGCCTTTCTTAATTAAGACCCGGGACTAGTCCCTAGA
GTCCTGCTTTAATGAGATATGCGAGACGCCTATGATCGCATGATATTTGCTTTCAATTCTGTTGTGCACG
TTGTAAAAAACCTGAGCATGTGTAGCTCAGATCCTTACCGCCGGTTTCGGTTCATTCTAATGAATATATC
ACCCGTTACTATCGTATTTTTATGAATAATATTCTCCGTTCAATTTACTGATTGTACCCTACTACTTATA
TGTACAATATTAAAATGAAAACAATATATTGTGCTGAATAGGTTTATAGCGACATCTATGATAGAGCGCC
ACAATAACAAACAATTGCGTTTTATTATTACAAATCCAATTTTAAAAAAAGCGGCAGAACCGGTCAAACC
TAAAAGACTGATTACATAAATCTTATTCAAATTTCAAAAGTGCCCCAGGGGCTAGTATCTACGACACACC
GAGCGGCGAACTAATAACGCTCACTGAAGGGAACTCCGGTTCCCCGCCGGCGCGCATGGGTGAGATTCCT
TGAAGTTGAGTATTGGCCGTCCGCTCTACCGAAAGTTACGGGCACCATTCAACCCGGTCCAGCACGGCGG
CCGGGTAACCGACTTGCTGCCCCGAGAATTATGCAGCATTTTTTTGGTGTATGTGGGCCCCAAATGAAGT
GCAGGTCAAACCTTGACAGTGACGACAAATCGTTGGGCGGGTCCAGGGCGAATTTTGCGACAACATGTCG
AGGCTCAGCAGGACCTGCAGGCATGCAAGCTTGGCACTGGCCGTCGTTTTACAACGTCGTGACTGGGAAA
ACCCTGGCGTTACCCAACTTAATCGCCTTGCAGCACATCCCCCTTTCGCCAGCTGGCGTAATAGCGAAGA
GGCCCGCACCGATCGCCCTTCCCAACAGTTGCGCAGCCTGAATGGCGAATGCTAGAGCAGCTTGAGCTTG
GATCAGATTGTCGTTTCCCGCCTTCAGTTTAAACTATCAGTGTTTGACAGGATATATTGGCGGGTAAACC
TAAGAGAAAAGAGCGTTTATTAGAATAATCGGATATTTAAAAGGGCGTGAAAAGGTTTATCCGTTCGTCC
ATTTGTATGTGCATGCCAACCACAGGGTTCCCCTCGGGATCAAAGTACTTTGATCCAACCCCTCCGCTGC
TATAGTGCAGTCGGCTTCTGACGTTCAGTGCAGCCGTCTTCTGAAAACGACATGTCGCACAAGTCCTAAG
TTACGCGACAGGCTGCCGCCCTGCCCTTTTCCTGGCGTTTTCTTGTCGCGTGTTTTAGTCGCATAAAGTA
GAATACTTGCGACTAGAACCGGAGACATTACGCCATGAACAAGAGCGCCGCCGCTGGCCTGCTGGGCTAT
GCCCGCGTCAGCACCGACGACCAGGACTTGACCAACCAACGGGCCGAACTGCACGCGGCCGGCTGCACCA
AGCTGTTTTCCGAGAAGATCACCGGCACCAGGCGCGACCGCCCGGAGCTGGCCAGGATGCTTGACCACCT
ACGCCCTGGCGACGTTGTGACAGTGACCAGGCTAGACCGCCTGGCCCGCAGCACCCGCGACCTACTGGAC
ATTGCCGAGCGCATCCAGGAGGCCGGCGCGGGCCTGCGTAGCCTGGCAGAGCCGTGGGCCGACACCACCA
CGCCGGCCGGCCGCATGGTGTTGACCGTGTTCGCCGGCATTGCCGAGTTCGAGCGTTCCCTAATCATCGA
CCGCACCCGGAGCGGGCGCGAGGCCGCCAAGGCCCGAGGCGTGAAGTTTGGCCCCCGCCCTACCCTCACC
CCGGCACAGATCGCGCACGCCCGCGAGCTGATCGACCAGGAAGGCCGCACCGTGAAAGAGGCGGCTGCAC
TGCTTGGCGTGCATCGCTCGACCCTGTACCGCGCACTTGAGCGCAGCGAGGAAGTGACGCCCACCGAGGC
CAGGCGGCGCGGTGCCTTCCGTGAGGACGCATTGACCGAGGCCGACGCCCTGGCGGCCGCCGAGAATGAA
CGCCAAGAGGAACAAGCATGAAACCGCACCAGGACGGCCAGGACGAACCGTTTTTCATTACCGAAGAGAT
CGAGGCGGAGATGATCGCGGCCGGGTACGTGTTCGAGCCGCCCGCGCACGTCTCAACCGTGCGGCTGCAT
GAAATCCTGGCCGGTTTGTCTGATGCCAAGCTGGCGGCCTGGCCGGCCAGCTTGGCCGCTGAAGAAACCG
AGCGCCGCCGTCTAAAAAGGTGATGTGTATTTGAGTAAAACAGCTTGCGTCATGCGGTCGCTGCGTATAT
GATGCGATGAGTAAATAAACAAATACGCAAGGGGAACGCATGAAGGTTATCGCTGTACTTAACCAGAAAG
GCGGGTCAGGCAAGACGACCATCGCAACCCATCTAGCCCGCGCCCTGCAACTCGCCGGGGCCGATGTTCT
GTTAGTCGATTCCGATCCCCAGGGCAGTGCCCGCGATTGGGCGGCCGTGCGGGAAGATCAACCGCTAACC
GTTGTCGGCATCGACCGCCCGACGATTGACCGCGACGTGAAGGCCATCGGCCGGCGCGACTTCGTAGTGA
TCGACGGAGCGCCCCAGGCGGCGGACTTGGCTGTGTCCGCGATCAAGGCAGCCGACTTCGTGCTGATTCC
GGTGCAGCCAAGCCCTTACGACATATGGGCCACCGCCGACCTGGTGGAGCTGGTTAAGCAGCGCATTGAG
GTCACGGATGGAAGGCTACAAGCGGCCTTTGTCGTGTCGCGGGCGATCAAAGGCACGCGCATCGGCGGTG
AGGTTGCCGAGGCGCTGGCCGGGTACGAGCTGCCCATTCTTGAGTCCCGTATCACGCAGCGCGTGAGCTA
CCCAGGCACTGCCGCCGCCGGCACAACCGTTCTTGAATCAGAACCCGAGGGCGACGCTGCCCGCGAGGTC
CAGGCGCTGGCCGCTGAAATTAAATCAAAACTCATTTGAGTTAATGAGGTAAAGAGAAAATGAGCAAAAG
CACAAACACGCTAAGTGCCGGCCGTCCGAGCGCACGCAGCAGCAAGGCTGCAACGTTGGCCAGCCTGGCA
GACACGCCAGCCATGAAGCGGGTCAACTTTCAGTTGCCGGCGGAGGATCACACCAAGCTGAAGATGTACG
CGGTACGCCAAGGCAAGACCATTACCGAGCTGCTATCTGAATACATCGCGCAGCTACCAGAGTAAATGAG
CAAATGAATAAATGAGTAGATGAATTTTAGCGGCTAAAGGAGGCGGCATGGAAAATCAAGAACAACCAGG
CACCGACGCCGTGGAATGCCCCATGTGTGGAGGAACGGGCGGTTGGCCAGGCGTAAGCGGCTGGGTTGCC
TGCCGGCCCTGCAATGGCACTGGAACCCCCAAGCCCGAGGAATCGGCGTGAGCGGTCGCAAACCATCCGG
CCCGGTACAAATCGGCGCGGCGCTGGGTGATGACCTGGTGGAGAAGTTGAAGGCCGCGCAGGCCGCCCAG
CGGCAACGCATCGAGGCAGAAGCACGCCCCGGTGAATCGTGGCAAGCGGCCGCTGATCGAATCCGCAAAG
AATCCCGGCAACCGCCGGCAGCCGGTGCGCCGTCGATTAGGAAGCCGCCCAAGGGCGACGAGCAACCAGA
TTTTTTCGTTCCGATGCTCTATGACGTGGGCACCCGCGATAGTCGCAGCATCATGGACGTGGCCGTTTTC
CGTCTGTCGAAGCGTGACCGACGAGCTGGCGAGGTGATCCGCTACGAGCTTCCAGACGGGCACGTAGAGG
TTTCCGCAGGGCCGGCCGGCATGGCCAGTGTGTGGGATTACGACCTGGTACTGATGGCGGTTTCCCATCT
AACCGAATCCATGAACCGATACCGGGAAGGGAAGGGAGACAAGCCCGGCCGCGTGTTCCGTCCACACGTT
GCGGACGTACTCAAGTTCTGCCGGCGAGCCGATGGCGGAAAGCAGAAAGACGACCTGGTAGAAACCTGCA
TTCGGTTAAACACCACGCACGTTGCCATGCAGCGTACGAAGAAGGCCAAGAACGGCCGCCTGGTGACGGT
ATCCGAGGGTGAAGCCTTGATTAGCCGCTACAAGATCGTAAAGAGCGAAACCGGGCGGCCGGAGTACATC
GAGATCGAGCTAGCTGATTGGATGTACCGCGAGATCACAGAAGGCAAGAACCCGGACGTGCTGACGGTTC
ACCCCGATTACTTTTTGATCGATCCCGGCATCGGCCGTTTTCTCTACCGCCTGGCACGCCGCGCCGCAGG
CAAGGCAGAAGCCAGATGGTTGTTCAAGACGATCTACGAACGCAGTGGCAGCGCCGGAGAGTTCAAGAAG
TTCTGTTTCACCGTGCGCAAGCTGATCGGGTCAAATGACCTGCCGGAGTACGATTTGAAGGAGGAGGCGG
GGCAGGCTGGCCCGATCCTAGTCATGCGCTACCGCAACCTGATCGAGGGCGAAGCATCCGCCGGTTCCTA
ATGTACGGAGCAGATGCTAGGGCAAATTGCCCTAGCAGGGGAAAAAGGTCGAAAAGGTCTCTTTCCTGTG
GATAGCACGTACATTGGGAACCCAAAGCCGTACATTGGGAACCGGAACCCGTACATTGGGAACCCAAAGC
CGTACATTGGGAACCGGTCACACATGTAAGTGACTGATATAAAAGAGAAAAAAGGCGATTTTTCCGCCTA
AAACTCTTTAAAACTTATTAAAACTCTTAAAACCCGCCTGGCCTGTGCATAACTGTCTGGCCAGCGCACA
GCCGAAGAGCTGCAAAAAGCGCCTACCCTTCGGTCGCTGCGCTCCCTACGCCCCGCCGCTTCGCGTCGGC
CTATCGCGGCCGCTGGCCGCTCAAAAATGGCTGGCCTACGGCCAGGCAATCTACCAGGGCGCGGACAAGC
CGCGCCGTCGCCACTCGACCGCCGGCGCCCACATCAAGGCACCCTGCCTCGCGCGTTTCGGTGATGACGG
TGAAAACCTCTGACACATGCAGCTCCCGGAGACGGTCACAGCTTGTCTGTAAGCGGATGCCGGGAGCAGA
CAAGCCCGTCAGGGCGCGTCAGCGGGTGTTGGCGGGTGTCGGGGCGCAGCCATGACCCAGTCACGTAGCG
ATAGCGGAGTGTATACTGGCTTAACTATGCGGCATCAGAGCAGATTGTACTGAGAGTGCACCATATGCGG
TGTGAAATACCGCACAGATGCGTAAGGAGAAAATACCGCATCAGGCGCTCTTCCGCTTCCTCGCTCACTG
ACTCGCTGCGCTCGGTCGTTCGGCTGCGGCGAGCGGTATCAGCTCACTCAAAGGCGGTAATACGGTTATC
CACAGAATCAGGGGATAACGCAGGAAAGAACATGTGAGCAAAAGGCCAGCAAAAGGCCAGGAACCGTAAA
AAGGCCGCGTTGCTGGCGTTTTTCCATAGGCTCCGCCCCCCTGACGAGCATCACAAAAATCGACGCTCAA
GTCAGAGGTGGCGAAACCCGACAGGACTATAAAGATACCAGGCGTTTCCCCCTGGAAGCTCCCTCGTGCG
CTCTCCTGTTCCGACCCTGCCGCTTACCGGATACCTGTCCGCCTTTCTCCCTTCGGGAAGCGTGGCGCTT
TCTCATAGCTCACGCTGTAGGTATCTCAGTTCGGTGTAGGTCGTTCGCTCCAAGCTGGGCTGTGTGCACG
AACCCCCCGTTCAGCCCGACCGCTGCGCCTTATCCGGTAACTATCGTCTTGAGTCCAACCCGGTAAGACA
CGACTTATCGCCACTGGCAGCAGCCACTGGTAACAGGATTAGCAGAGCGAGGTATGTAGGCGGTGCTACA
GAGTTCTTGAAGTGGTGGCCTAACTACGGCTACACTAGAAGGACAGTATTTGGTATCTGCGCTCTGCTGA
AGCCAGTTACCTTCGGAAAAAGAGTTGGTAGCTCTTGATCCGGCAAACAAACCACCGCTGGTAGCGGTGG
TTTTTTTGTTTGCAAGCAGCAGATTACGCGCAGAAAAAAAGGATCTCAAGAAGATCCTTTGATCTTTTCT
ACGGGGTCTGACGCTCAGTGGAACGAAAACTCACGTTAAGGGATTTTGGTCATGCATTCTAGGTACTAAA
ACAATTCATCCAGTAAAATATAATATTTTATTTTCTCCCAATCAGGCTTGATCCCCAGTAAGTCAAAAAA
TAGCTCGACATACTGTTCTTCCCCGATATCCTCCCTGATCGACCGGACGCAGAAGGCAATGTCATACCAC
TTGTCCGCCCTGCCGCTTCTCCCAAGATCAATAAAGCCACTTACTTTGCCATCTTTCACAAAGATGTTGC
TGTCTCCCAGGTCGCCGTGGGAAAAGACAAGTTCCTCTTCGGGCTTTTCCGTCTTTAAAAAATCATACAG
CTCGCGCGGATCTTTAAATGGAGTGTCTTCTTCCCAGTTTTCGCAATCCACATCGGCCAGATCGTTATTC
AGTAAGTAATCCAATTCGGCTAAGCGGCTGTCTAAGCTATTCGTATAGGGACAATCCGATATGTCGATGG
AGTGAAAGAGCCTGATGCACTCCGCATACAGCTCGATAATCTTTTCAGGGCTTTGTTCATCTTCATACTC
TTCCGAGCAAAGGACGCCATCGGCCTCACTCATGAGCAGATTGCTCCAGCCATCATGCCGTTCAAAGTGC
AGGACCTTTGGAACAGGCAGCTTTCCTTCCAGCCATAGCATCATGTCCTTTTCCCGTTCCACATCATAGG
TGGTCCCTTTATACCGGCTGTCCGTCATTTTTAAATATAGGTTTTCATTTTCTCCCACCAGCTTATATAC
CTTAGCAGGAGACATTCCTTCCGTATCTTTTACGCAGCGGTATTTTTCGATCAGTTTTTTCAATTCCGGT
GATATTCTCATTTTAGCCATTTATTATTTCCTTCCTCTTTTCTACAGTATTTAAAGATACCCCAAGAAGC
TAATTATAACAAGACGAACTCCAATTCACTGTTCCTTGCATTCTAAAACCTTAAATACCAGAAAACAGCT
TTTTCAAAGTTGTTTTCAAAGTTGGCGTATAACATAGTATCGACGGAGCCGATTTTGAAACCGCGGTGAT
CACAGGCAGCAACGCTCTGTCATCGTTACAATCAACATGCTACCCTCCGCGAGATCATCCGTGTTTCAAA
CCCGGCAGCTTAGTTGCCGTTCTTCCGAATAGCATCGGTAACATGAGCAAAGTCTGCCGCCTTACAACGG
CTCTCCCGCTGACGCCGTCCCGGACTGATGGGCTGCCTGTATCGAGTGGTGATTTTGTGCCGAGCTGCCG
GTCGGGGAGCTGTTGGCTGGCTGGTGGCAGGATATATTGTGGTGTAAACAAATTGACGCTTAGACAACTT
AATAACACATTGCGGACGTTTTTAATGTACTGAATTAACGCCGAATTAATTCGAGCTCGGATCTGATAAT
TTATTTGAAAATTCATAAGAAAAGCAAACGTTACATGAATTGATGAAACAATACAAAGACAGATAAAGCC
ACGCACATTTAGGATATTGGCCGAGATTACTGAATATTGAGTAAGATCACGGAATTTCTGACAGGAGCAT
GTCTTCAATTCAGCCCAAATGGCAGTTGAAATACTCAAACCGCCCCATATGCAGGAGCGGATCATTCATT
GTTTGTTTGGTTGCCTTTGCCAACATGGGAGTCCAAGATTCTGCAGTCAAATCTCGGTGACGGGCAGGAC
CGGACGGGGCGGTACCGGCAGGCTGAAGTCCAGCTGCCAGAAACCCACGTCATGCCAGTTCCCGTGCTTG
AAGCCGGCCGCCCGCAGCATGCCGCGGGGGGCATATCCGAGCGCCTCGTGCATGCGCACGCTCGGGTCGT
TGGGCAGCCCGATGACAGCGACCACGCTCTTGAAGCCCTGTGCCTCCAGGGACTTCAGCAGGTGGGTGTA
GAGCGTGGAGCCCAGTCCCGTCCGCTGGTGGCGGGGGGAGACGTACACGGTCGACTCGGCCGTCCAGTCG
TAGGCGTTGCGTGCCTTCCAGGGGCCCGCGTAGGCGATGCCGGCGACCTCGCCGTCCACCTCGGCGACGA
GCCAGGGATAGCGCTCCCGCAGACGGACGAGGTCGTCCGTCCACTCCTGCGGTTCCTGCGGCTCGGTACG
GAAGTTGACCGTGCTTGTCTCGATGTAGTGGTTGACGATGGTGCAGACCGCCGGCATGTCCGCCTCGGTG
GCACGGCGGATGTCGGCCGGGCGTCGTTCTGGGCTCATCGATTCGATTTGGTGTATCGAGATTGGTTATG
AAATTCAGATGCTAGTGTAATGTATTGGTAATTTGGGAAGATATAATAGGAAGCAAGGCTATTTATCCAT
TTCTGAAAAGGCGAAATGGCGTCACCGCGAGCGTCACGCGCATTCCGTTCTTGCTGTAAAGCGTTGTTTG
GTACACTTTTGACTAGCGAGGCTTGGCGTGTCAGCGTATCTATTCAAAAGTCGTTAATGGCTGCGGATCA
AGAAAAAGTTGGAATAGAAACAGAATACCCGCGAAATTCAGGCCCGGTTGCCATGTCCTACACGCCGAAA
TAAACGACCAAATTAGTAGAAAAATAAAAACTGACTCGGATACTTACGTCACGTCTTGCGCACTGATTTG
AAAAATCTCAGAATTCATGGATCCTAGGTGAGTCTAGAGAGTTAATTAAGTTTGCAAGCAGCAGATTACG
CGCAGAAAAAAAGGATCTCAAGGAGATCCTTTGGATCACAAAAAAAAAGCCCGCTCATTAGGCGGGTTAA
ATTCCCGGGTACTGCAGCCGATTCATTAATGCAGGTTAACCTGGCTTATCGAAATTAATACGACTCACTA
TAGGGAGACCGGCAGATCTGATCCCTACTCCAAAAATGTCAAAGATACAGTCTCAGAAGACCAAAGGGCT
ATTGAGACTTTTCAACAAAGGGTAATTTCGGGAAACCTCCTCGGATTCCATTGCCCAGCTATCTGTCACT
TCATCGAAAGGACAGTGGAAAAGGAAGGTGGCTCCTACAAATGCCATCATTGCGATAAAGGAAAGGCTAT
CATTCAAGATGCCTCTGCCGACAGTGGTCCCAAAGATGGACCCCCACCCACGAGGAGCATCGTGGGAAAA
GAAGACGTTCCAACCACGTCTTCAAAGCAAGTGGATTGATGTGACATCTCCACTGACGTAAGGGATGACG
CACAATCCCACCCCTACTCCAAAAATGTCAAAGATACTGTCTCAGAAGACCAAAGGGCTAT
Features (pLannotate 1.2.2; 27 found; start..end, strand, type, name):
      1..346     +  promoter       CaMV 35S promoter: strong constitutive promoter from cauliflower mosaic virus
    298..344     +  promoter       minimal CaMV 35S promoter: minimal 35S promoter from cauliflower mosaic virus
    507..683     +  polyA_signal   CaMV poly(A) signal: cauliflower mosaic virus polyadenylation signal
   1245..1263    -  promoter       SP6 promoter: promoter for bacteriophage SP6 RNA polymerase
   1328..1987    -  CDS            CmR: chloramphenicol acetyltransferase; cat; confers resistance to chloramphenicol
   1988..2024    -  promoter       cat promoter (fragment): promoter of the E. coli cat gene encoding chloramphenicol acetyltransferase
   2024..2052    -  promoter       tet promoter: E. coli promoter for tetracycline efflux protein gene
   2114..2282    -  rep_origin     ori (fragment): high-copy-number ColE1/pMB1/pBR322/pUC origin of replication
   2314..3021    +  terminator     OCS terminator: octopine synthase terminator
   3022..3042    +  misc_feature   MCS (fragment): pUC18/19 multiple cloning site
   3045..3199    +  CDS            lacZα (fragment): LacZα fragment of β-galactosidase; lacZ fragment
   3265..3289    +  misc_feature   RB T-DNA repeat: right border repeat from nopaline C58 T-DNA
   3629..4030    +  CDS            Y4CG_SINFN (fragment): Protein inferred from homology: Swiss-Prot protein existence level 3. From Sinorhizobium fredii (strain NBRC 101917 / NGR234).
   4590..5219    +  CDS            pVS1 StaA: stability protein from the Pseudomonas plasmid pVS1 (Heeb et al., 2000)
   5648..6721    +  CDS            pVS1 RepA: replication protein from the Pseudomonas plasmid pVS1 (Heeb et al., 2000)
   6787..6981    +  rep_origin     pVS1 oriV: origin of replication for the Pseudomonas plasmid pVS1 (Heeb et al., 2000)
   7184..7223    +  CDS            rop (fragment): Rop protein, which maintains plasmids at low copy number; rop
   7325..7465    +  misc_feature   bom: basis of mobility region from pBR322
   7651..8239    -  rep_origin     ori: high-copy-number ColE1/pMB1/pBR322/pUC origin of replication
   8326..9120    -  CDS            KanR: aminoglycoside phosphotransferase; aphA-3; confers resistance to kanamycin
   9545..9569    +  misc_feature   LB T-DNA repeat: left border repeat from nopaline C58 T-DNA
   9655..9907    -  terminator     MAS terminator: mannopine synthase terminator
   9920..10468   -  CDS            bar: PAT_STRHY - Experimental evidence at protein level: Swiss-Prot protein existence level 1. Inactivates phosphinothricin (PPT) by transfer of an acetyl group from acetyl CoA. Can also acetylate demethylphosphinothricin but not PTT or glutamate. This enzyme is an effector of phosphinothricin tripeptide (PTT or bialaphos) resistance. From Streptomyces hygroscopicus. Introduced by genetic manipulation and expressed in glufosinate-tolerant maize by Dekalb Genetics.
  10474..10854   -  promoter       MAS promoter: mannopine synthase promoter (Velten et al., 1984)
  10900..10941   -  rep_origin     ori (fragment): high-copy-number ColE1/pMB1/pBR322/pUC origin of replication
  11046..11064   +  promoter       T7 promoter: promoter for bacteriophage T7 RNA polymerase
  11133..11421   +  promoter       CaMV 35S promoter (fragment): strong constitutive promoter from cauliflower mosaic virus
