[The description below was written by a language model from this plasmid's Addgene catalogue record and pLannotate feature annotations shown in this document.]
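Description:
pFGC5941-PacI-ath-STTM162 is a plant expression binary vector built on the pFGC5941-PacI backbone and intended to knock down miRNA162 function in Arabidopsis thaliana. The feature table shows the usual architecture of an Agrobacterium T-DNA vector. Nopaline-type left and right border repeats delimit the transferred region. Outside the borders, the pVS1 origin with its RepA and StaA genes supports replication and stable maintenance in Agrobacterium. A ColE1/pBR322-type origin with the bom mobility region supports propagation in E. coli, and a kanamycin resistance gene sits on the backbone. Within the T-DNA, a bar (phosphinothricin acetyltransferase) gene between the mannopine synthase promoter and terminator gives Basta/glufosinate selection of transformed plants.

The payload is a cassette of about 2.8 kb inserted at a PacI site that is retained on both sides. According to the depositor it contains a 2x35S promoter, the short tandem target mimic (STTM162), a 35S terminator and a chloramphenicol resistance gene. The annotation is consistent with this: a partial CaMV 35S copy lies just upstream of a complete 35S promoter across the circular junction, followed by an unannotated gap where the STTM presumably lies, then the CaMV poly(A) signal and a bacterially expressed CmR gene. The CmR marker travels with the cassette, which explains the dual chloramphenicol and kanamycin selection in bacteria. An OCS terminator and small T7, SP6, lacZα and origin fragments appear to be remnants of the parent vectors.

An STTM transcript generally carries two imperfect, non-cleavable binding sites for a miRNA joined by a short spacer. Strong constitutive expression sequesters the target miRNA and triggers its degradation, allowing loss-of-function studies of miR162.
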