Addgene plasmid #84088: pFGC5941-PacI-ath-STTM162
Purpose: target miRNA162 for destruction in Arabidopsis thaliana
Depositing lab: Guiliang Tang. Depositing organization: Michigan Technological University. Publication: Construction of short tandem target mimic (STTM) to block the functions of plant and animal microRNAs. Tang G, Yan J, Gu Y, Qiao M, Fan R, Mao Y, Tang X. Methods. 2012 Oct;58(2):118-25. doi: 10.1016/j.ymeth.2012.10.006. Epub 2012 Oct 23. PubMed 23098881.
Backbone
  Vector backbone: pFGC5941-PacI
  Backbone manufacturer: Guiliang Tang (Addgene plasmid # 44182)
  Backbone size w/o insert (bp): 8608
  Vector type: Plant Expression
  Selectable markers: Basta
Growth in bacteria
  Bacterial resistance: Chloramphenicol and Kanamycin, 25 & 50 μg/mL
  Growth temperature: 37°C
  Growth strain: DH5alpha
  Copy number: High Copy
Gene/Insert
  Gene/Insert name: STTM162
  Species: A. thaliana (mustard weed)
  Insert size (bp): 2846
  Promoter: 2x35S
  Cloning method: Restriction Enzyme; 5′ cloning site PacI (not destroyed); 3′ cloning site PacI (not destroyed)
  Sequencing primers: 5′ CACTATCCTTCGCAAGACCCTTCC; 3′ CAACACATGAGCGAAACCCTATAA
Terms and licenses: Academic/Nonprofit Terms; Industry Terms: Not Available to Industry
Depositor comments: The insert within this plasmid contains a 2x35S promoter, STTM, T35S and CmR.
How to cite: pFGC5941-PacI-ath-STTM162 was a gift from Guiliang Tang (Addgene plasmid # 84088 ; http://n2t.net/addgene:84088 ; RRID:Addgene_84088)
