>Addgene plasmid #84088 | pFGC5941-PacI-ath-STTM162 | depositor partial sequence | sequence record 160644 | STTM
CTGGATGCAGACTAGGTTTATCGAGTTGTTGTTGTTATGGTCTAATTTAAATATGGTCTAAAGAAGAAGA
ATCTGGATGCAGACTAGGCTTATCGA
